>Addgene plasmid #99556 | p413TEF-NQYFP | addgene full sequence | sequence record 189769 | Addgene NGS Result
TAATGTGAGTTAGCTCACTCATTAGGCACCCCAGGCTTTACACTTTATGCTTCCGGCTCGTATGTTGTGT
GGAATTGTGAGCGGATAACAATTTCACACAGGAAACAGCTATGACCATGATTACGCCAAGCGCGCAATTA
ACCCTCACTAAAGGGAACAAAAGCTGGAGCTCATAGCTTCAAAATGTTTCTACTCCTTTTTTACTCTTCC
AGATTTTCTCGGACTCCGCGCATCGCCGTACCACTTCAAAACACCCAAGCACAGCATACTAAATTTCCCC
TCTTTCTTCCTCTAGGGTGTCGTTAATTACCCGTACTAAAGGTTTGGAAAAGAAAAAAGAGACCGCCTCG
TTTCTTTTTCTTCGTCGAAAAAGGCAATAAAAATTTTTATCACGTTTCTTTTTCTTGAAAATTTTTTTTT
TGATTTTTTTCTCTTTCGATGACCTCCCATTGATATTTAAGTTAATAAACGGTCTTCAATTTCTCAAGTT
TCAGTTTCATTTTTCTTGTTCTATTACAACTTTTTTTACTTCTTGCTCATTAGAAAGAAAGCATAGCAAT
CTAATCTAAGTTTTCTAGAACTAGTATGGATTTCTTTAATTTGAATAATAATAATAATAATAATAATACT
ACTACTACTACTACTACTACCAATAACAATAATACTAATAATAATAATACTAATAATAATAATAATCCTG
CTAATAATACCAATAACAACAATAGCACAGGCCATAGTAGTAATACTAATAACAATACTAATAACAACAA
TACGAATACCGGAGCCAGTGGTGTAGACGATTTTCAGAATTTTTTCGACCCAAAACCTTTTGACCAGAAT
TTGGATTCCAACAATAACAACAGTAATAGTAATAACAATGATAACAATAACAGTAACACGGTAGCCTCCA
GCACGAACTTTACTTCTCCAACAGCAGTCGTTAATAATGCCGCTCCTGCTAATGTTACCGGTGGAAAAGC
TGCTAATTTCATTCAGAACCAGTCTCCCCAATTCAATTCTCCATATGACTCAAACAATTCCAACACAAAT
TTAAACAGCCTGTCTCCTCAGGCTATTTTAGCCAAGAATTCAATCATTGATTCTTCCAATTTACCTCTTC
AAGCTCAACAACAGCTATATGGCGGTAACAATAATAATAATAGCACCGGAATTGCGAACGATAATGTAAT
AACACCCCATTTTATCACCAATGTTCAATCCATCAGTCAAAATTCCTCATCTTCTACTCCGAACACAAAC
TCTAACTCTACTCCGAATGCAAATCAACAATTTTTGCCATTCAATAACAGTGCTTCCAATAATGGTAATT
TGACGTCTAACCAGCTTATTTCTAATTACGCTGCTTCAAATTCAATGGACAGATCATCCTCTGCAAGCAA
TGAATTTGTTCCGAACACAAGTGACAACAACAACAACAGTAATAACCATAATATGCGTAATAACAGCAAT
AATAAAACGAGCAATAACAATAATGTCACTGCCGTGCCTGCTGCAACTCCCGCTAATACCAATAATTCAA
CTTCAAACGCAAATACAGTGTTCTCTGAAAGAGCTGCAATGTTTGCCGCTTTGCAGCAAAAGCAGCAGCA
ACGTTTTCAGGCTCTACAGCAGCAGCAGCAGCAGCAACAAAATCAACAACAGCAAAATCAACAACCACAA
CAGCAACAACAGCAACAACAGAATCCCAAATTTTTGCAGAGTCAACGGCAGCAACAACAAAGATCTATTT
TACAAAGTCTGAACCCGGCATTACAAGAGAAAATATCTACTGAATTGAATAACAAACAATATGAACTTTT
TATGAAATCTTTGATTGAAAACTGTAAAAAAAGAAATATGCCGTTACAATCAATACCAGAAATCGGCAAC
AGAAAAATAAATCTTTTTTATCTTTATATGTTGGTTCAAAAATTCGGTGGTGCAGATCAAGTAACAAGGA
CCCAACAGTGGTCTATGGTGGCCCAAAGGCTGCAAATTTCCGATTACCAACAATTAGAATCAATCTATTT
TAGAATTTTATTACCTTACGAAAGACACATGATTTCCCAAGAAGGTATAAAGGAAACTCAAGCGAAAAGA
ATATTCTTGCAACAGTTCTTACAAGAACTATTGAAGAAAGTTCAACAACAGCAGCAGGCCGCTGCATTGG
CCAATGCCAACAATAACATTAATACCCGGGATCCACCGGTCGCCACCATGGTGAGCAAGGGCGAGGAGCT
GTTCACCGGGGTGGTGCCCATCCTGGTCGAGCTGGACGGCGACGTAAACGGCCACAAGTTCAGCGTGTCC
GGCGAGGGCGAGGGCGATGCCACCTACGGCAAGCTGACCCTGAAGTTCATCTGCACCACCGGCAAGCTGC
CCGTGCCCTGGCCCACCCTCGTGACCACCTTCGGCTACGGCCTGCAGTGCTTCGCCCGCTACCCCGACCA
CATGAAGCAGCACGACTTCTTCAAGTCCGCCATGCCCGAAGGCTACGTCCAGGAGCGCACCATCTTCTTC
AAGGACGACGGCAACTACAAGACCCGCGCCGAGGTGAAGTTCGAGGGCGACACCCTGGTGAACCGCATCG
AGCTGAAGGGCATCGACTTCAAGGAGGACGGCAACATCCTGGGGCACAAGCTGGAGTACAACTACAACAG
CCACAACGTCTATATCATGGCCGACAAGCAGAAGAACGGCATCAAGGTGAACTTCAAGATCCGCCACAAC
ATCGAGGACGGCAGCGTGCAGCTCGCCGACCACTACCAGCAGAACACCCCCATCGGCGACGGCCCCGTGC
TGCTGCCCGACAACCACTACCTGAGCTACCAGTCCGCCCTGAGCAAAGACCCCAACGAGAAGCGCGATCA
CATGGTCCTGCTGGAGTTCGTGACCGCCGCCGGGATCACTCTCGGCATGGACGAGCTGTACAAGTAAAGC
GGCCTCGAGTCATGTAATTAGTTATGTCACGCTTACATTCACGCCCTCCCCCCACATCCGCTCTAACCGA
AAAGGAAGGAGTTAGACAACCTGAAGTCTAGGTCCCTATTTATTTTTTTATAGTTATGTTAGTATTAAGA
ACGTTATTTATATTTCAAATTTTTCTTTTTTTTCTGTACAGACGCGTGTACGCATGTAACATTATACTGA
AAACCTTGCTTGAGAAGGTTTTGGGACGCTCGAAGGCTTTAATTTGCGGCCGGTACCCAATTCGCCCTAT
AGTGAGTCGTATTACGCGCGCTCACTGGCCGTCGTTTTACAACGTCGTGACTGGGAAAACCCTGGCGTTA
CCCAACTTAATCGCCTTGCAGCACATCCCCCTTTCGCCAGCTGGCGTAATAGCGAAGAGGCCCGCACCGA
TCGCCCTTCCCAACAGTTGCGCAGCCTGAATGGCGAATGG
[124 nt withheld, positions 3401-3524]
C
[91 nt withheld, positions 3526-3616]
A
[49 nt withheld, positions 3618-3666]
CCTTTGACGTTGGAGTCCACGTTCTTT
[37 nt withheld, positions 3694-3730]
ACCCTATCTCGGTCTATTCTTTTGATTTATAAGGGATTTTGCCGATTTCGGCCTATTGGTTAAAAAATGA
GCTGATTTAACAAAAATTTAACGCGAATTTTAACAAAATATTAACGCTTACAATTTCCTGATGCGGTATT
TTCTCCTTACGCATCTGTGCGGTATTTCACACCGCATAGATCCGTCGAGTTCAAGAGAAAAAAAAAGAAA
AAGCAAAAAGAAAAAAGGAAAGCGCGCCTCGTTCAGAATGACACGTATAGAATGATGCATTACCTTGTCA
TCTTCAGTATCATACTGTTCGTATACATACTTACTGACATTCATAGGTATACATATATACACATGTATAT
ATATCGTATGCTGCAGCTTTAAATAATCGGTGTCACTACATAAGAACACCTTTGGTGGAGGGAACATCGT
TGGTACCATTGGGCGAGGTGGCTTCTCTTATGGCAACCGCAAGAGCCTTGAACGCACTCTCACTACGGTG
ATGATCATTCTTGCCTCGCAGACAATCAACGTGGAGGGTAATTCTGCTAGCCTCTGCAAAGCTTTCAAGA
AAATGCGGGATCATCTCGCAAGAGAGATCTCCTACTTTCTCCCTTTGCAAACCAAGTTCGACAACTGCGT
ACGGCCTGTTCGAAAGATCTACCACCGCTCTGGAAAGTGCCTCATCCAAAGGCGCAAATCCTGATCCAAA
CCTTTTTACTCCACGCACGGCCCCTAGGGCCTCTTTAAAAGCTTGACCGAGAGCAATCCCGCAGTCTTCA
GTGGTGTGATGGTCGTCTATGTGTAAGTCACCAATGCACTCAACGATTAGCGACCAGCCGGAATGCTTGG
CCAGAGCATGTATCATATGGTCCAGAAACCCTATACCTGTGTGGACGTTAATCACTTGCGATTGTGTGGC
CTGTTCTGCTACTGCTTCTGCCTCTTTTTCTGGGAAGATCGAGTGCTCTATCGCTAGGGGACCACCCTTT
AAAGAGATCGCAATCTGAATCTTGGTTTCATTTGTAATACGCTTTACTAGGGCTTTCTGCTCTGTCATCT
TTGCCTTCGTTTATCTTGCCTGCTCATTTTTTAGTATATTCTTCGAAGAAATCACATTACTTTATATAAT
GTATAATTCATTATGTGATAATGCCAATCGCTAAGAAAAAAAAAGAGTCATCCGCTAGGTGGAAAAAAAA
AAATGAAAATCATTACCGAGGCATAAAAAAATATAGAGTGTACTAGAGGAGGCCAAGAGTAATAGAAAAA
GAAAATTGCGGGAAAGGACTGTGTTATGACTTCCCTGACTAATGCCGTGTTCAAACGATACCTGGCAGTG
ACTCCTAGCGCTCACCAAGCTCTTAAAACGGGAATTTATGGTGCACTCTCAGTACAATCTGCTCTGATGC
CGCATAGTTAAGCCAGCCCCGACACCCGCCAACACCCGCTGACGCGCCCTGACGGGCTTGTCTGCTCCCG
GCATCCGCTTACAGACAAGCTGTGACCGTCTCCGGGAGCTGCATGTGTCAGAGGTTTTCACCGTCATCAC
CGAAACGCGCGAGACGAAAGGGCCTCGTGATACGCCTATTTTTATAGGTTAATGTCATGATAATAATGGT
TTCTTAGGGTCCTTTTCATCACGTGCTATAAAAATAATTATAATTTAAATTTTTTAATATAAATATATAA
ATTAAAAATAGAAAGTAAAAAAAGAAATTAAAGAAAAAATAGTTTTTGTTTTCCGAAGATGTAAAAGACT
CTAGGGGGATCGCCAACAAATACTACCTTTTATCTTGCTCTTCCTGCTCTCAGGTATTAATGCCGAATTG
TTTCATCTTGTCTGTGTAGAAGACCACACACGAAAATCCTGTGATTTTACATTTTACTTATCGTTAATCG
AATGTATATCTATTTAATCTGCTTTTCTTGTCTAATAAATATATATGTAAAGTACGCTTTTTGTTGAAAT
TTTTTAAACCTTTGTTTATTTTTTTTTCTTCATTCCGTAACTCTTCTACCTTCTTTATTTACTTTCTAAA
ATCCAAATACAAAACATAAAAATAAATAAACACAGAGTAAATTCCCAAATTATTCCATCATTAAAAGATA
CGAGGCGCGTGTAAGTTACAGGCAAGCGATCCGTCAGGTGGCACTTTTCGGGGAAATGTGCGCGGAACCC
CTATTTGTTTATTTTTCTAAATACATTCAAATATGTATCCGCTCATGAGACAATAACCCTGATAAATGCT
TCAATAATATTGAAAAAGGAAGAGTATGAGTATTCAACATTTCCGTGTCGCCCTTATTCCCTTTTTTGCG
GCATTTTGCCTTCCTGTTTTTGCTCACCCAGAAACGCTGGTGAAAGTAAAAGATGCTGAAGATCAGTTGG
GTGCACGAGTGGGTTACATCGAACTGGATCTCAACAGCGGTAAGATCCTTGAGAGTTTTCGCCCCGAAGA
ACGTTTTCCAATGATGAGCACTTTTAAAGTTCTGCTATGTGGCGCGGTATTATCCCGTATTGACGCCGGG
CAAGAGCAACTCGGTCGCCGCATACACTATTCTCAGAATGACTTGGTTGAGTACTCACCAGTCACAGAAA
AGCATCTTACGGATGGCATGACAGTAAGAGAATTATGCAGTGCTGCCATAACCATGAGTGATAACACTGC
GGCCAACTTACTTCTGACAACGATCGGAGGACCGAAGGAGCTAACCGCTTTTTTGCACAACATGGGGGAT
CATGTAACTCGCCTTGATCGTTGGGAACCGGAGCTGAATGAAGCCATACCAAACGACGAGCGTGACACCA
CGATGCCTGTAGCAATGGCAACAACGTTGCGCAAACTATTAACTGGCGAACTACTTACTCTAGCTTCCCG
GCAACAATTAATAGACTGGATGGAGGCGGATAAAGTTGCAGGACCACTTCTGCGCTCGGCCCTTCCGGCT
GGCTGGTTTATTGCTGATAAATCTGGAGCCGGTGAGCGTGGGTCTCGCGGTATCATTGCAGCACTGGGGC
CAGATGGTAAGCCCTCCCGTATCGTAGTTATCTACACGACGGGGAGTCAGGCAACTATGGATGAACGAAA
TAGACAGATCGCTGAGATAGGTGCCTCACTGATTAAGCATTGGTAACTGTCAGACCAAGTTTACTCATAT
ATACTTTAGATTGATTTAAAACTTCATTTTTAATTTAAAAGGATCTAGGTGAAGATCCTTTTTGATAATC
TCATGACCAAAATCCCTTAACGTGAGTTTTCGTTCCACTGAGCGTCAGACCCCGTAGAAAAGATCAAAGG
ATCTTCTTGAGATCCTTTTTTTCTGCGCGTAATCTGCTGCTTGCAAACAAAAAAACCACCGCTACCAGCG
GTGGTTTGTTTGCCGGATCAAGAGCTACCAACTCTTTTTCCGAAGGTAACTGGCTTCAGCAGAGCGCAGA
TACCAAATACTGTTCTTCTAGTGTAGCCGTAGTTAGGCCACCACTTCAAGAACTCTGTAGCACCGCCTAC
ATACCTCGCTCTGCTAATCCTGTTACCAGTGGCTGCTGCCAGTGGCGATAAGTCGTGTCTTACCGGGTTG
GACTCAAGACGATAGTTACCGGATAAGGCGCAGCGGTCGGGCTGAACGGGGGGTTCGTGCACACAGCCCA
GCTTGGAGCGAACGACCTACACCGAACTGAGATACCTACAGCGTGAGCTATGAGAAAGCGCCACGCTTCC
CGAAGGGAGAAAGGCGGACAGGTATCCGGTAAGCGGCAGGGTCGGAACAGGAGAGCGCACGAGGGAGCTT
CCAGGGGGAAACGCCTGGTATCTTTATAGTCCTGTCGGGTTTCGCCACCTCTGACTTGAGCGTCGATTTT
TGTGATGCTCGTCAGGGGGGCGGAGCCTATGGAAAAACGCCAGCAACGCGGCCTTTTTACGGTTCCTGGC
CTTTTGCTGGCCTTTTGCTCACATGTTCTTTCCTGCGTTATCCCCTGATTCTGTGGATAACCGTATTACC
GCCTTTGAGTGAGCTGATACCGCTCGCCGCAGCCGAACGACCGAGCGCAGCGAGTCAGTGAGCGAGGAAG
CGGAAGAGCGCCCAATACGCAAACCGCCTCTCCCCGCGCGTTGGCCGATTCATTAATGCAGCTGGCACGA
CAGGTTTCCCGACTGGAAAGCGGGCAGTGAGCGCAACGCAAT
Features (pLannotate 1.2.2; 22 found; start..end, strand, type, name):
      1..22      +  protein_bind   CAP binding site: CAP binding activates transcription in the presence of cAMP. E. coli catabolite activator protein
     37..67      +  promoter       lac promoter: promoter for the E. coli lac operon
     75..91      +  protein_bind   lac operator: The lac repressor binds to the lac operator to inhibit transcription in E. coli. This inhibition can be relieved by adding lactose or isopropyl-β-D-thiogalactopyranoside (IPTG). lac repressor encoded by lacI
    136..154     +  promoter       T3 promoter: promoter for bacteriophage T3 RNA polymerase
    172..570     +  promoter       TEF1 promoter: S. cerevisiae TEF1; promoter for EF-1α
    586..2148    +  CDS            SWI1 (fragment): SWI1_YEAST - Also known as ADR6, GAM3. Experimental evidence at protein level: Swiss-Prot protein existence level 1. Involved in transcriptional activation. Component of the SWI/SNF complex, an ATP-dependent chromatin remodeling complex, which is required for the positive and negative regulation of gene expression of a large number of genes. It changes chromatin structure by altering DNA-histone contacts within a nucleosome, leading eventually to a change in nucleosome position, thus facilitating or repressing binding of gene-specific transcription factors. From Saccharomyces cerevisiae (strai
   2218..2937    +  CDS            EYFP: enhanced YFP mammalian codon-optimized
   2950..3197    +  terminator     CYC1 terminator: S. cerevisiae CYC1; transcription terminator for CYC1
   3216..3234    -  promoter       T7 promoter: promoter for bacteriophage T7 RNA polymerase
   3242..3397    +  CDS            lacZα (fragment): LacZα fragment of β-galactosidase; lacZ fragment
   3401..3829    +  rep_origin     f1 ori (sequence partly withheld): f1 bacteriophage origin of replication; arrow indicates direction of (+) strand synthesis
   3857..3908    -  misc_feature   bom (fragment): basis of mobility region from pBR322
   4116..4778    -  CDS            HIS3: imidazoleglycerol-phosphate dehydratase, required for histidine biosynthesis; S. cerevisiae HIS3; yeast auxotrophic marker
   4779..4966    -  promoter       HIS3 promoter: S. cerevisiae HIS3
   5016..5096    +  CDS            MRM1 (fragment): MRM1_YEAST - Also known as PET56 From Saccharomyces cerevisiae (strain ATCC 204508 / S288c) (Baker's yeast).
   5097..5146    -  misc_feature   bom (fragment): basis of mobility region from pBR322
   5248..5283    -  CDS            rop (fragment): Rop protein, which maintains plasmids at low copy number; rop
   5358..5861    +  misc_feature   CEN/ARS: S. cerevisiae CEN6 centromere fused to an autonomously replicating sequence
   5891..5995    +  promoter       AmpR promoter: bla
   5996..6856    +  CDS            AmpR: β-lactamase; bla; confers resistance to ampicillin, carbenicillin, and related antibiotics
   7027..7615    +  rep_origin     ori: high-copy-number ColE1/pMB1/pBR322/pUC origin of replication
   7798..7890    +  CDS            lacI (fragment): lac repressor; lacI; The lac repressor binds to the lac operator to inhibit transcription in E. coli. This inhibition can be relieved by adding lactose or isopropyl-β-D-thiogalactopyranoside (IPTG).
