[The description below was written by a language model from this plasmid's Addgene catalogue record and pLannotate feature annotations shown in this document.]
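Description:
p413TEF-NQYFP is a yeast–E. coli shuttle expression plasmid of about 7.9 kb built on the p413TEF1 backbone. In Saccharomyces cerevisiae it is maintained through a CEN6/ARS element, which gives centromeric, low-copy and mitotically stable inheritance. It is selected by complementation of histidine auxotrophy with the HIS3 marker, which is driven by its own promoter. In bacteria it replicates from a high-copy ColE1/pUC-type origin and is selected with ampicillin through the β-lactamase gene. The backbone also carries remnants of its pBluescript-like ancestry: an f1 origin, lac promoter/operator and lacZα fragments, and T3 and T7 promoters flanking the expression cassette. Short annotated fragments of bom, rop, lacI and MRM1 (PET56) appear to be residual backbone or HIS3-flanking sequence rather than functional parts.

The expression cassette uses the constitutive TEF1 promoter to drive the asparagine/glutamine-rich N-terminal region of the yeast Swi1 protein (amino acids 1–536), cloned between SpeI and XhoI sites. This region is fused at its C terminus to EYFP, and transcription ends at the CYC1 terminator. Swi1 is a subunit of the SWI/SNF chromatin-remodelling complex. The purpose field indicates that the NQ–YFP fusion serves two functions: it is a fluorescent reporter of the conformational state of Swi1 in cells, and its expression can induce formation of the [SWI+] prion. The plasmid is therefore suited to studies of [SWI+] formation and propagation in budding yeast.
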