Addgene plasmid #99556: p413TEF-NQYFP
Purpose: Expresses Swi1 NQ-YFP to monitor Swi1 state or induce [SWI+].
Depositing lab: Liming Li. Depositing organization: Northwestern University. Publication: Analysis of [SWI+ ] formation and propagation events. Du Z, Goncharoff DK, Cheng X, Li L. Mol Microbiol. 2017 Apr;104(1):105-124. doi: 10.1111/mmi.13616. Epub 2017 Jan 26. PubMed 28035761.
Backbone
  Vector backbone: p413TEF1
  Backbone manufacturer: ATCC
  Vector type: Yeast Expression
  Selectable markers: HIS3
Growth in bacteria
  Bacterial resistance: Ampicillin, 100 μg/mL
  Growth temperature: 37°C
  Growth strain: DH5alpha
  Copy number: High Copy
Gene/Insert
  Gene/Insert name: Swi1 NQ-rich region (AA1-536)
  Species: S. cerevisiae (budding yeast)
  Entrez Gene: SWI1 (a.k.a. YPL016W, ADR6, GAM3, LPA1)
  Promoter: TEF1
  Tag / fusion protein: YFP (C terminal on backbone)
  Cloning method: Restriction Enzyme; 5′ cloning site SpeI (not destroyed); 3′ cloning site XhoI (not destroyed)
  Sequencing primers: 5′ TEF1; 3′ CYCter
Terms and licenses: Academic/Nonprofit Terms; Industry Terms: Not Available to Industry
How to cite: p413TEF-NQYFP was a gift from Liming Li (Addgene plasmid # 99556 ; http://n2t.net/addgene:99556 ; RRID:Addgene_99556)
